>Addgene plasmid #145484 | pGBW-m4046352 | depositor full sequence | sequence record 287661 | Full Sequence
GCGGCCGCTTGCTATATTGAAGTACGGATTAGAAGCCGCCGAGCGGGCGACAGCCCTCCGACGGAAGACT
CTCCTCCGTGCGTCCTCGTCTTCACCGGTCGCGTTCCTGAAACGCAGATGTGCCTCGCGCCGCACTGCTC
CGAACAATAAAGATTCTACAATACTAGCTTTTATGGTTATGAAGAGGAAAAATTGGCAGTAACCTGGCCC
CACAAACCTTCAAATTAACGAATCAAATTAACAACCATAGGATGATAATGCGATTAGTTTTTTAGCCTTA
TTTCTGGGGTAATTAATCAGCGAAGCGATGATTTTTGATCTATTAACAGATATATAAATGGAAAAGCTGC
ATAACCACTTTAACTAATACTTTCAACATTTTCAGTTTGTATTACTTCTTATTCAAATGTCATAAAAGTA
TCAACAAAAAATTGTTAATATACCTCTATACTTTAACGTCAAGGAGAAAAAACTATAATGATTGAACTTT
CATTAATTGACTTCTATTTGTGCTTTTTAGCCTTTCTGCTATTCCTTGTTTTAATTATGCTTATTATCTT
TTGGTTCTCACTTGAACTGCAAGATCATAATGAAACTTGTCACGCCCTCGTGCCGAGAGGTTCTGATTAT
AAAGATCATGATGGTGATTATAAAGATCATGATATTGATTATAAAGATGATGATGATAAATAAACAGGCC
CCTTTTCCTTTGTCGATATCATGTAATTAGTTATGTCACGCTTACATTCACGCCCTCCTCCCACATCCGC
TCTAACCGAAAAGGAAGGAGTTAGACAACCTGAAGTCTAGGTCCCTATTTATTTTTTTTAATAGTTATGT
TAGTATTAAGAACGTTATTTATATTTCAAATTTTTCTTTTTTTTCTGTACAAAGCGGCCGCCGAACCACT
AGTGCACTGCAGTACACGGTTTCCTTGAAATTTTTTTGATTCGGTAATCTCCGAACAGAAGGAAGAACGA
AGGAAGGAGCACAGACTTAGATTGGTATATATACGCATATGTAGTGTTGAAGAAACATGAAATTGCCCAG
TATTCTTAACCCAACTGCACAGAACAAAAACGTGCAGGAAACGAAGATAAATCATGTCGAAAGCTACATA
TAAGGAACGTGCTGCTACTCATCCTAGTCCTGTTGCTGCCAAGCTATTTAATATCATGCACGAAAAGCAA
ACAAACTTGTGTGCTTCATTGGATGTTCGTACCACCAAGGAATTACTGGAGTTAGTTGAAGCATTAGGTC
CCAAAATTTGTTTACTAAAAACACATGTGGATATCTTGACTGATTTTTCCATGGAGGGCACAGTTAAGCC
GCTAAAGGCATTATCCGCCAAGTACAATTTTTTACTCTTCGAGGACAGAAAATTTGCTGACATTGGTAAT
ACAGTCAAATTGCAGTACTCTGCGGGTGTATACAGAATAGCAGAATGGGCAGACATTACGAATGCACACG
GTGTGGTGGGCCCAGGTATTGTTAGCGGTTTGAAGCAGGCGGCAGAAGAAGTAACAAAGGAACCTAGAGG
CCTTTTGATGTTAGCAGAATTGTCATGCAAGGGCTCCCTATCTACTGGAGAATATACTAAGGGTACTGTT
GACATTGCGAAGAGCGACAAAGATTTTGTTATCGGCTTTATTGCTCAAAGAGACATGGGTGGAAGAGATG
AAGGTTACGATTGGTTGATTATGACACCCGGTGTGGGTTTAGATGACAAGGGAGATGCATTGGGTCAACA
GTATAGAACCGTGGATGATGTGGTTTCTACAGGATCTGACATTATTATTGTTGGAAGAGGACTATTTGCA
AAGGGAAGGGATGCTAAGGTAGAGGGTGAACGTTACAGAAAAGCAGGCTGGGAAGCATATTTGAGAAGAT
GCGGCCAGCAAAACTAAAAAACTGTATTATAAGTAAATGCATGTATACTAAACTCACAAATTAGAGCTTC
AATTTAATTATATCAGTTATTACCCGAGTAACGAAGCATCTGTGCTTCATTTTGTAGAACAAAAATGCAA
CGCGAGAGCGCTAATTTTTCAAACAAAGAATCTGAGCTGCATTTTTACAGAACAGAAATGCAACGCGAAA
GCGCTATTTTACCAACGAAGAATCTGTGCTTCATTTTTGTAAAACAAAAATGCAACGCGAGAGCGCTAAT
TTTTCAAACAAAGAATCTGAGCTGCATTTTTACAGAACAGAAATGCAACGCGAGAGCGCTATTTTACCAA
CAAAGAATCTATACTTCTTTTTTGTTCTACAAAAATGCATCCCGAGAGCGCTATTTTTCTAACAAAGCAT
CTTAGATTACTTTTTTTCTCCTTTGTGCGCTCTATAATGCAGTCTCTTGATAACTTTTTGCACTGTAGGT
CCGTTAAGGTTAGAAGAAGGCTACTTTGGTGTCTATTTTCTCTTCCATAAAAAAAGCCTGACTCCACTTC
CCGCGTTTACTGATTACTAGCGAAGCTGCGGGTGCATTTTTTCAAGATAAAGGCATCCCCGATTATATTC
TATACCGATGTGGATTGCGCATACTTTGTGAACAGAAAGTGATAGCGTTGATGATTCTTCATTGGTCAGA
AAATTATGAACGGTTTCTTCTATTTTGTCTCTATATACTACGTATAGGAAATGTTTACATTTTCGTATTG
TTTTCGATTCACTCTATGAATAGTTCTTACTACAATTTTTTTGTCTAAAGAGTAATACTAGAGATAAACA
TAAAAAATGTAGAGGTCGAGTTTAGATGCAAGTTCAAGGAGCGAAAGGTGGATGGGTAGGTTATATAGGG
ATATAGCACAGAGATATATAGCAAAGAGATACTTTTGAGCAATGTTTGTGGAAGCGGTATTCGCAATATT
TTAGTAGCTCGTTACAGTCCGGTGCGTTTTTGGTTTTTTGAAAGTGCGTCATCAGAGCGCTTTTGGTTTT
CAAAAGCGCTCTGAAGTTCCTATACTTTCTAGCTAGAGAATAGGAACTTCCCGAGCGGCCGCGTGTTACA
AGCTTGACTCCAGCGTAACTGGACTGCAATCAACTCACTGGCTCACCTTCACGGGTGGGCCTTTCTTCGG
TAGAAAATCAAAGGATCTTCTTGAGATCCTTTTTTTCTGCGCGTAATCTGCTGCTTGCAAACAAAAAAAC
CACCGCTACCAGCGGTGGTTTGTTTGCCGGATCAAGAGCTACCAACTCTTTTTCCGAGGTAACTGGCTTC
AGCAGAGCGCAGATACCAAATACTGTTCTTCTAGTGTAGCCGTAGTTAGGCCACCACTTCAAGAACTCTG
TAGCACCGCCTACATACCTCGCTCTGCTAATCCTGTTACCAGTGGCTGCTGCCAGTGGCGATAAGTCGTG
TCTTACCGGGTTGGACTCAAGACGATAGTTACCGGATAAGGCGCAGCGGTCGGGCTGAACGGGGGGTTCG
TGCACACAGCCCAGCTTGGAGCGAACGACCTACACCGAACTGAGATACCTACAGCGTGAGCTATGAGAAA
GCGCCACGCTTCCCGAAGGGAGAAAGGCGGACAGGTATCCGGTAAGCGGCAGGGTCGGAACAGGAGAGCG
CACGAGGGAGCTTCCAGGGGTAAACGCCTGGTATCTTTATAGTCCTGTCGGGTTTCGCCACCTCTGACTT
GAGCATCGATTTTTGTGATGCTCGTCAGGGGGGCGGAGCCTATGGAAAAACGCCAGCAACGCAGAAAGGC
CCACCCGAAGGTGAGCCAGGTGATTACATTTGGGCCCTCATCAGAGGTTTTCACCGTCATCACCGAAACG
CGCGAGGCAGCTGCGGTAAAGCTCATCAGCGTGGTCGTGAAGCGATTCACAGATGTCTGCCTGTTCATCC
GCGTCCAGCTCGTTGAGTTTCTCCAGAAGCGTTAATGTCTGGCTTCTGATAAAGCGGGCCATGTTAAGGG
CGGTTTTTTCCTGTTTGGTCACTTACCAATGCTTAATCAGTGAGGCACCTATCTCAGCGATCTGTCTATT
TCGTTCATCCATAGTTGCCTGACTCCCCGTCGTGTAGATAACTACGATGCGGGAGGGCTTACCATCTGGC
CCCAGTGCTGCAATGATACCGCGAGACCCACGCTCACCGGCTCCAGATTTATCAGCAATAAACCAGCCAG
CCGGGAGGGCCGAGCGCAGAAGTGATCCTGCAACTTTATCCGCCTCCATCCAGTCTATTAATTGTTGCCG
GGAAGCTAGAGTAAGTAGTTCGCCAGTTAATAGTTTGCGCAACGTTGTTGCCATTGCTACAGGCATCGTG
GTGTCACGCTCGTCGTTTGGTATGGCTTCATTCAGCTCCGGTTCCCAACGATCAAGGCGAGTTACATGAT
CCCCCATGTTGTGCAAAAAAGCGGTTAGCTCCTTCGGTCCTCCGATCGTTGCCAGAAGTAAGTTGGCCGC
AGTGTTATCACTCATGGTTATGGCAGCACTGCATAATTCTCTTACTGTCATGCCATCCGTGAGATGCTTT
TCTGTGACTGGTGAGTACTCAACCAAGTCATTCTGAGAATAGTGTATGCGGCGACCGAGTTGCTCTTGCC
CGGCGTCAATACGGGATAATACCGCGCCACATAGCAGAACTTTAAAAGTGCTCATCATTGGAAAACGTTC
TTCGGGGCGTAAACTCTCAAGGATCTTACCGCTGTTGAGATCCAGTTCGATGTAACCCACTCGTGCACCC
AACTGATCTTCAGCATCTTTTACTTTCACCAGCGTTTCTGGGTGAGCAAAAACAGGAAGGCAAAATGCCG
CAAAAAAGGGAATAAGGGCGACACGGAAATGTTGAATACTCATTTTAGCTTCCTTAGCTCCTGAAAATCT
CGATAACTCAAAAAATACGCCCGGTAGTGATCTTATTTCATTATGGTGAAAGTTGGAACCTCTTACGTGC
CGATCAAGTCAAAAGCCTCCGGTCGGAGGCTTTTGACTTTCTGCTATGGAGGTCAGGTATGATTTAAATG
GTCAGTTAGA
Features (pLannotate 1.2.2; 14 found; start..end, strand, type, name):
     25..466     +  promoter       GAL1 promoter: S. cerevisiae GAL1; inducible promoter, regulated by Gal4
    478..606     +  CDS            NS7B_SARS2: Experimental evidence at protein level: Swiss-Prot protein existence level 1. From Severe acute respiratory syndrome coronavirus 2 (2019-nCoV) (SARS-CoV-2).
    624..641     +  CDS            3xFLAG (fragment): three tandem FLAG® epitope tags, followed by an enterokinase cleavage site
    719..891     +  terminator     CYC1 terminator (fragment): S. cerevisiae CYC1; transcription terminator for CYC1
    927..1103    +  promoter       URA3 promoter (fragment): S. cerevisiae URA3
   1104..1907    +  CDS            URA3: orotidine-5'-phosphate decarboxylase, required for uracil biosynthesis; S. cerevisiae URA3; yeast auxotrophic marker, counterselectable with 5-fluoroorotic acid (5-FOA)
   1990..2972    -  rep_origin     2μ ori: yeast 2μ plasmid origin of replication
   3050..3079    +  terminator     T3Te terminator: phage T3 early transcription terminator
   3101..3688    +  rep_origin     ori: high-copy-number ColE1/pMB1/pBR322/pUC origin of replication
   3700..3727    -  terminator     T7Te terminator: phage T7 early transcription terminator
   3751..3942    -  CDS            rop: Rop protein, which maintains plasmids at low copy number; rop
   3943..4803    -  CDS            AmpR: β-lactamase; bla; confers resistance to ampicillin, carbenicillin, and related antibiotics
   4804..4906    -  promoter       cat promoter: promoter of the E. coli cat gene encoding chloramphenicol acetyltransferase
   4907..4938    -  terminator     tonB terminator: bidirectional E. coli tonB-P14 transcription terminator
