[The description below was written by a language model from this plasmid's Addgene catalogue record and pLannotate feature annotations shown in this document.]
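Description:
pGBW-m4046352 is an E. coli–yeast shuttle plasmid for galactose-inducible expression of the SARS-CoV-2 accessory protein ORF7b in Saccharomyces cerevisiae. In bacteria it replicates from a high-copy ColE1/pUC-type origin and is selected with ampicillin. The annotation places the β-lactamase gene downstream of a cat promoter, and short phage and tonB terminators insulate the bacterial modules. A rop coding segment is also annotated next to AmpR, although the catalogue lists the plasmid as high copy. In yeast, the 2μ origin supports multicopy episomal maintenance. The URA3 marker, with its own promoter, allows selection in ura3 strains on medium lacking uracil and counterselection with 5-FOA.

The expression cassette consists of the GAL1 promoter, which is regulated by Gal4 and induced by galactose. It is followed by the wild-type ORF7b coding sequence, a small insert of roughly 125 bp made by gene synthesis, and then a CYC1 terminator. According to the catalogue, the backbone supplies a C-terminal thrombin-cleavable 3xFLAG tag, which would allow immunodetection or affinity capture followed by tag removal. The automated annotation detects only a short 3xFLAG fragment just downstream of the ORF, and it does not call the thrombin site. The listing of budding yeast alongside the virus as species may reflect codon adaptation, but the record does not say so. The record gives the purpose only as yeast expression of ORF7b, which would suit producing and detecting the tagged protein or studying its effects in yeast.
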