Addgene plasmid #145484: pGBW-m4046352
Purpose: Yeast Expression plasmid for SARS-CoV-2 ORF7b
Depositing lab: Ginkgo Bioworks & Benjie Chen. Depositing organization: Ginkgo Bioworks.
Backbone
  Vector backbone: AmpR; 2u URA3
  Backbone size w/o insert (bp): 4078
  Vector type: Yeast Expression
  Selectable markers: URA3
Growth in bacteria
  Bacterial resistance: Ampicillin, 100 μg/mL
  Growth temperature: 37°C
  Growth strain: DH5alpha
  Copy number: High Copy
Gene/Insert
  Gene/Insert name: SARS-CoV-2 ORF7b
  Species: S. cerevisiae (budding yeast); Severe acute respiratory syndrome coronavirus 2
  Insert size (bp): 125
  Mutation: wt
  Entrez Gene: ORF7b (a.k.a. GU280_gp08)
  Promoter: pGAL1
  Tag / fusion protein: Cleavable thrombin;3xFLAG (C terminal on backbone)
  Cloning method: Unknown
Resource information
  A portion of this plasmid was derived from a plasmid made by: GinkgoBioworks
Depositor comments: NCBI Reference Sequence: YP_009725318.1Created by gene synthesis with Not1 site.
How to cite: pGBW-m4046352 was a gift from Ginkgo Bioworks & Benjie Chen (Addgene plasmid # 145484 ; http://n2t.net/addgene:145484 ; RRID:Addgene_145484)
